Addgene plasmid #18415: T4 Lysozyme Tray3P86G
Depositing lab: Brian Matthews. Depositing organization: University of Oregon.
Backbone
  Vector backbone: pHS1403
  Backbone size w/o insert (bp): 5000
  Vector type: Bacterial Expression
Growth in bacteria
  Bacterial resistance: Ampicillin, 100 μg/mL
  Growth temperature: 37°C
  Growth strain: DH5alpha
  Copy number: High Copy
Gene/Insert
  Gene/Insert name: T4 Lysozyme (alt name: Tray3186G)
  Species: Bacteriophage T4
  Insert size (bp): 600
  Mutation: Tray3P86G
  GenBank ID: NP_049736
  Entrez Gene: e (a.k.a. T4p123)
  Cloning method: Restriction Enzyme; 5′ cloning site BamHI (not destroyed); 3′ cloning site HindIII (not destroyed)
  Sequencing primers: 5′ na; 3′ GGCGTATCACGAGGCCC
Terms and licenses: Academic/Nonprofit Terms; Industry Terms: Not Available to Industry
Depositor comments: The BamHI site is 27 bp from the ATG and the HindIII site is 115 bp from the stop.
How to cite: T4 Lysozyme Tray3P86G was a gift from Brian Matthews (Addgene plasmid # 18415 ; http://n2t.net/addgene:18415 ; RRID:Addgene_18415)
