[The description below was written by a language model from this plasmid's Addgene catalogue record.]
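Description:
T4 Lysozyme Tray3P86G is a bacterial expression plasmid built on the pHS1403 backbone (about 5 kb without insert) that carries a mutant form of the bacteriophage T4 lysozyme gene (gene e). It is maintained in E. coli as a high-copy plasmid under ampicillin selection. The record does not name the origin of replication or the promoter that drives expression, and no feature table is provided, so the regulatory elements of the backbone cannot be described from the information given.

The insert is roughly 600 bp and was placed into the vector by restriction cloning between BamHI at the 5′ end and HindIII at the 3′ end. Both sites remain intact, so the lysozyme cassette can be excised or transferred. According to the depositor's note, the BamHI site sits 27 bp from the start codon and the HindIII site 115 bp from the stop codon, meaning the fragment includes short flanking untranslated stretches on either side of the coding sequence. The variant is designated Tray3P86G. The P86G part of the name follows the usual notation for a proline-to-glycine substitution at residue 86, while the "Tray3" prefix is not defined in the record and may indicate a particular background or set of additional changes. An alternative name is listed with a slightly different spelling, which the record does not explain. No fusion tags or reporters are listed.

The record does not state a purpose, but a construct of this kind would be suited to producing the mutant enzyme in bacteria, for example to study how an amino-acid substitution affects T4 lysozyme.
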