>Addgene plasmid #18415 | T4 Lysozyme Tray3P86G | addgene partial sequence | sequence record 24201 | 3primeUP
GCTANTGGAAAAGCCCGCTCATTAGGCGGGCTCAGATCTGCTCATGNTTTGACAGCTTATCATCGATAAG
CTTCGGCAATAAATTCTTGATATGTTTTCATATGTTTCCTTTAAATATTTTAATTAGTAATTGTCTATTC
AAGTAATTGTGAATATACTATCACAATTCCAAGAGAAAGTAAACAGCTTTATAGATTTTTATACGCGTCC
CAAGTGCCAGTTCTAAACGTTGTAATGACTCGTTTTGCGCGATTAGGTGTTTGATTATACCATCTACTTT
TAGCTAAGTTAACTGCTGCTTCATCCCAGCGTTTTTGTTGAAGCATACGTAAAGAGTTAGTAAATCCTGC
CACACCGGTTTCTCCCATTTGGAAAACCATATTAATCAATGCACAGCGACGAACCGCATCAAGAGAATCA
TAAACACCTTTTAATTTAGCATTTCTCAGAATTCCGCGAACAGCAGCATCAACATCCTGATTAAAGAGTT
TTTCAGCCTCATCTTTTGTAATTACACCATTGCAATTACGCCCAATAGCTTTATCTAATTCAGATTTAGC
AGCATTAAGTGATGGACTTTTTGTAAGCAAATGACCGATGCCAATAGTGTAATAGCCTTCTGTGTCTTTA
TAGATTTTAAGTCTAAGACCTTCATCTATACGTAACATTTCAAATATATTCATAATACCTCCTAAGCATC
GATGGATCCTGTTTCCTGTGTGAAATTGTTATCCGCTCACAATTCCACACATTATACGAGCCGATGATTA
ATTGTCACAGGGGGATGGGGAGTAGCTNATCCAGTGNTGGGGAANTGGTNTCGCTNNCACTNCCNA
